>Addgene plasmid #183446 | pOC2 CRISPIE-Halo-Homer1 KI | addgene full sequence | sequence record 360144 | Addgene NGS Result
ACGGTTCCTGGCCTTTTGCTGGCCTTTTGCTCACATGTATAACTTCGTATAGTATAAATTATACGAAGTT
ATGATCCGACGCCGCCATCTCTAGGCCCGCGCCGGCCCCCTCGCACAGACTTGTGGGAGAAGCTCGGCTA
CTCCCCTGCCCCGGTTAATTTGCATATAATATTTCCTAGTAACTATAGAGGCTTAATGTGCGATAAAAGA
CAGATAATCTGTTCTTTTTAATACTAGCTACATTTTACATGATAGGCTTGGATTTCTATAAGAGATACAA
ATACTAAATTATTATTTTAAAAAACAGCACACTCGAGAACTCACCCTAACTGTAAAGTTAGTATAACTTC
GTATAGTATAAATTATACGAAGTTATAAGCCTTGTTATATGCCTCCGGTGCCCAGGTTTTAGAGCTAGAA
ATAGCAAGTTAAAATAAGGCTAGTCCGTTATCAACTTGAAAAAGTGGCACCGAGTCGGTGCTTTTTTGTT
TTAGAGCTAGAAATAGCAAGTTAAAATAAGGCTAGTCCGTTTTTAGCGCGTGCGCCAATTCTGCAGACAA
ATGGCTCTAGAAGCTTTATATGCCTCCGGTGCCCAGGGGGAGCCAGGGAATAAGACGTGAAAGGCTGTCC
TGCCCTGGACACTGGGTTTGGAGCTGAGGACTGAGCATGTGTGTCTGGTTTTGCTTTCCCCCTCTGCAGC
AGGAGAGCAGCTAGCGGAATGGCAGAAATCGGTACTGGCTTTCCATTCGACCCCCATTATGTGGAAGTCC
TGGGCGAGCGCATGCACTACGTCGATGTTGGTCCGCGCGATGGCACCCCTGTGCTGTTCCTGCACGGTAA
CCCGACCTCCTCCTACGTGTGGCGCAACATCATCCCGCATGTTGCACCGACCCATCGCTGCATTGCTCCA
GACCTGATCGGTATGGGCAAATCCGACAAACCAGACCTGGGTTATTTCTTCGACGACCACGTCCGCTTCA
TGGATGCCTTCATCGAAGCCCTGGGTCTGGAAGAGGTCGTCCTGGTCATTCACGACTGGGGCTCCGCTCT
GGGTTTCCACTGGGCCAAGCGCAATCCAGAGCGCGTCAAAGGTATTGCATTTATGGAGTTCATCCGCCCT
ATCCCGACCTGGGACGAATGGCCAGAATTTGCCCGCGAGACCTTCCAGGCCTTCCGCACCACCGACGTCG
GCCGCAAGCTGATCATCGATCAGAACGTTTTTATCGAGGGTACGCTGCCGATGGGTGTCGTCCGCCCGCT
GACTGAAGTCGAGATGGACCATTACCGCGAGCCGTTCCTGAATCCTGTTGACCGCGAGCCACTGTGGCGC
TTCCCAAACGAGCTGCCAATCGCCGGTGAGCCAGCGAACATCGTCGCGCTGGTCGAAGAATACATGGACT
GGCTGCACCAGTCCCCTGTCCCGAAGCTGCTGTTCTGGGGCACCCCAGGCGTTCTGATCCCACCGGCCGA
AGCCGCTCGCCTGGCCAAAAGCCTGCCTAACTGCAAGGCTGTGGACATCGGCCCGGGTCTGAATCTGCTG
CAAGAAGACAACCCGGACCTGATCGGCAGCGAGATCGCGCGCTGGCTGTCCACGCTCGAGATTTCCGGCA
GCGCTGATCATCGAAGGTAATCCAGTGCGTCTCCCAGGAGGAGTGGCCGTCCAGACAGCGGCTATTAAAT
ACCAAGACTTCAAAGTGTCAGGAGCTAGGATGCTATGATATTATTCTATATGCCTCCGGTGCCCAGGGGA
CGCGTTAACTTACGGTAAATGGCCCGGCGGCCGCAGGAACCCCTAGTGATGGAGTTGGCCACTCCCTCTC
TGCGCGCTCGCTCGCTCACTGAGGCCGGGCGACCAAAGGTCGCCCGACGCCCGGGCTTTGCCCGGGCGGC
CTCAGTGAGCGAGCGAGCGCGCAGCTGCCTGCAGGGGCGCCTGATGCGGTATTTTCTCCTTACGCATCTG
TGCGGTATTTCACACCGCATA
[95 nt withheld, positions 1982-2076]
T
[46 nt withheld, positions 2078-2123]
C
[141 nt withheld, positions 2125-2265]
CCTTTGACGTTGGAGTCCACGTTCTTT
[37 nt withheld, positions 2293-2329]
ACTCTATCTCGGGCTATTCTTTTGATTTATAAGGGATTTTGCCGATTTCGGTCTATTGGTTAAAAAATGA
GCTGATTTAACAAAAATTTAACGCGAATTTTAACAAAATATTAACGTTTACAATTTTATGGTGCACTCTC
AGTACAATCTGCTCTGATGCCGCATAGTTAAGCCAGCCCCGACACCCGCCAACACCCGCTGACGCGCCCT
GACGGGCTTGTCTGCTCCCGGCATCCGCTTACAGACAAGCTGTGACCGTCTCCGGGAGCTGCATGTGTCA
GAGGTTTTCACCGTCATCACCGAAACGCGCGAGACGAAAGGGCCTCGTGATACGCCTATTTTTATAGGTT
AATGTCATGATAATAATGGTTTCTTAGACGTCAGGTGGCACTTTTCGGGGAAATGTGCGCGGAACCCCTA
TTTGTTTATTTTTCTAAATACATTCAAATATGTATCCGCTCATGAGACAATAACCCTGATAAATGCTTCA
ATAATATTGAAAAAGGAAGAGTATGAGTATTCAACATTTCCGTGTCGCCCTTATTCCCTTTTTTGCGGCA
TTTTGCCTTCCTGTTTTTGCTCACCCAGAAACGCTGGTGAAAGTAAAAGATGCTGAAGATCAGTTGGGTG
CACGAGTGGGTTACATCGAACTGGATCTCAACAGCGGTAAGATCCTTGAGAGTTTTCGCCCCGAAGAACG
TTTTCCAATGATGAGCACTTTTAAAGTTCTGCTATGTGGCGCGGTATTATCCCGTATTGACGCCGGGCAA
GAGCAACTCGGTCGCCGCATACACTATTCTCAGAATGACTTGGTTGAGTACTCACCAGTCACAGAAAAGC
ATCTTACGGATGGCATGACAGTAAGAGAATTATGCAGTGCTGCCATAACCATGAGTGATAACACTGCGGC
CAACTTACTTCTGACAACGATCGGAGGACCGAAGGAGCTAACCGCTTTTTTGCACAACATGGGGGATCAT
GTAACTCGCCTTGATCGTTGGGAACCGGAGCTGAATGAAGCCATACCAAACGACGAGCGTGACACCACGA
TGCCTGTAGCAATGGCAACAACGTTGCGCAAACTATTAACTGGCGAACTACTTACTCTAGCTTCCCGGCA
ACAATTAATAGACTGGATGGAGGCGGATAAAGTTGCAGGACCACTTCTGCGCTCGGCCCTTCCGGCTGGC
TGGTTTATTGCTGATAAATCTGGAGCCGGTGAGCGTGGAAGCCGCGGTATCATTGCAGCACTGGGGCCAG
ATGGTAAGCCCTCCCGTATCGTAGTTATCTACACGACGGGGAGTCAGGCAACTATGGATGAACGAAATAG
ACAGATCGCTGAGATAGGTGCCTCACTGATTAAGCATTGGTAACTGTCAGACCAAGTTTACTCATATATA
CTTTAGATTGATTTAAAACTTCATTTTTAATTTAAAAGGATCTAGGTGAAGATCCTTTTTGATAATCTCA
TGACCAAAATCCCTTAACGTGAGTTTTCGTTCCACTGAGCGTCAGACCCCGTAGAAAAGATCAAAGGATC
TTCTTGAGATCCTTTTTTTCTGCGCGTAATCTGCTGCTTGCAAACAAAAAAACCACCGCTACCAGCGGTG
GTTTGTTTGCCGGATCAAGAGCTACCAACTCTTTTTCCGAAGGTAACTGGCTTCAGCAGAGCGCAGATAC
CAAATACTGTTCTTCTAGTGTAGCCGTAGTTAGGCCACCACTTCAAGAACTCTGTAGCACCGCCTACATA
CCTCGCTCTGCTAATCCTGTTACCAGTGGCTGCTGCCAGTGGCGATAAGTCGTGTCTTACCGGGTTGGAC
TCAAGACGATAGTTACCGGATAAGGCGCAGCGGTCGGGCTGAACGGGGGGTTCGTGCACACAGCCCAGCT
TGGAGCGAACGACCTACACCGAACTGAGATACCTACAGCGTGAGCTATGAGAAAGCGCCACGCTTCCCGA
AGGGAGAAAGGCGGACAGGTATCCGGTAAGCGGCAGGGTCGGAACAGGAGAGCGCACGAGGGAGCTTCCA
GGGGGAAACGCCTGGTATCTTTATAGTCCTGTCGGGTTTCGCCACCTCTGACTTGAGCGTCGATTTTTGT
GATGCTCGTCAGGGGGGCGGAGCCTATGGAAAAACGCCAGCAACGCGGCCTTTTT
Features (pLannotate 1.2.2; 15 found; start..end, strand, type, name):
     39..72      +  protein_bind   loxP511: Cre-mediated recombination occurs in the 8-bp core sequence (GTATACAT). loxP511 sites are compatible with each other, but incompatible with wild-type loxP sites. Cre recombinase
     73..338     +  promoter       U6 promoter (fragment): RNA polymerase III promoter for mouse U6 snRNA (Das et al., 1988)
    343..376     +  protein_bind   loxP511: Cre-mediated recombination occurs in the 8-bp core sequence (GTATACAT). loxP511 sites are compatible with each other, but incompatible with wild-type loxP sites. Cre recombinase
    406..481     +  misc_RNA       gRNA scaffold: guide RNA scaffold for the Streptococcus pyogenes CRISPR/Cas9 system
    488..531     +  misc_RNA       gRNA scaffold (fragment): guide RNA scaffold for the Streptococcus pyogenes CRISPR/Cas9 system
    719..1609    +  CDS            HaloTag®: modified bacterial dehalogenase that forms covalent bonds with chloroalkane derivatives
   1756..1776    +  enhancer       CMV enhancer (fragment): human cytomegalovirus immediate early enhancer; contains an 18-bp deletion relative to the standard CMV enhancer
   1785..1925    +  repeat_region  AAV2 ITR: inverted terminal repeat of adeno-associated virus serotype 2 inverted
   1930..1981    -  misc_feature   bom (fragment): basis of mobility region from pBR322
   2000..2455    +  rep_origin     f1 ori (sequence partly withheld): f1 bacteriophage origin of replication; arrow indicates direction of (+) strand synthesis
   2456..2505    -  misc_feature   bom (fragment): basis of mobility region from pBR322
   2607..2642    -  CDS            rop (fragment): Rop protein, which maintains plasmids at low copy number; rop
   2737..2841    +  promoter       AmpR promoter: bla
   2842..3702    +  CDS            AmpR: β-lactamase; bla; confers resistance to ampicillin, carbenicillin, and related antibiotics
   3873..4461    +  rep_origin     ori: high-copy-number ColE1/pMB1/pBR322/pUC origin of replication
