[The description below was written by a language model from this plasmid's Addgene catalogue record and pLannotate feature annotations shown in this document.]
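Description:
pOC2 CRISPIE-Halo-Homer1 KI is a CRISPR knock-in plasmid built on the pOC2 backbone. It is designed to tag endogenous Homer1 with HaloTag at amino acid position G2 in mouse or rat cells, in a Cre-dependent ("CreON") manner. It is maintained in E. coli as a high-copy plasmid through a ColE1/pUC-type origin and selected with ampicillin (AmpR under its own bla promoter). An f1 phage origin is also present. The feature table shows a single annotated AAV2 inverted terminal repeat and a very short CMV enhancer fragment. With only one ITR detected, the record does not establish that the plasmid is a packaging-competent AAV vector.

The payload combines a guide RNA expression unit with a donor in one plasmid. A mouse U6 RNA polymerase III promoter fragment is flanked by two loxP511 sites, and an S. pyogenes Cas9 gRNA scaffold lies downstream, followed by a second, partial scaffold annotation. The loxP511 arrangement is presumably what makes guide expression depend on Cre recombination, but the record does not spell out the exact switching mechanism. The donor carries the HaloTag coding sequence, a modified dehalogenase that binds chloroalkane ligands covalently and so allows labelling with various dyes. The name indicates a CRISPIE-type donor, an approach in which the tag is inserted as a designer exon within an intron. However, splice elements are not annotated in the table. No Cas9 gene is annotated, so the nuclease must be supplied separately.

According to the associated work, the construct is intended for sequential CRISPR/Cas9 editing, so that two neuronal proteins can be labelled in the same cell. Cre controls the timing of the second knock-in.
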