Addgene plasmid #183446: pOC2 CRISPIE-Halo-Homer1 KI
Purpose: CreON knock-in for Halo-Homer1 (amino acid position: G2)
Depositing lab: Harold MacGillavry. Publication: Duplex Labeling and Manipulation of Neuronal Proteins Using Sequential CRISPR/Cas9 Gene Editing. Droogers WJ, Willems J, MacGillavry HD, de Jong APH. eNeuro. 2022 Jul 18;9(4):ENEURO.0056-22.2022. doi: 10.1523/ENEURO.0056-22.2022. PubMed 35851300.
Backbone
  Vector backbone: pOC2
  Vector type: CRISPR
Growth in bacteria
  Bacterial resistance: Ampicillin, 100 μg/mL
  Growth temperature: 37°C
  Growth strain: DH5alpha
  Copy number: High Copy
Gene/Insert
  Gene/Insert name: gRNA and CRISPIE Halo donor
  gRNA/shRNA sequence: TATATGCCTCCGGTGCCCAG
  Species: M. musculus (mouse), R. norvegicus (rat)
  Cloning method: Restriction Enzyme; 5′ cloning site unknown (unknown if destroyed)
  Sequencing primers: 5′ ctagtccgtttttagcgcgt; 3′ cgggccatttaccgtaagtt
Terms and licenses: Academic/Nonprofit Terms; Industry Terms: Not Available to Industry
Depositor comments: Please visit https://www.biorxiv.org/content/10.1101/2022.01.02.474730v1 for bioRxiv preprint.
How to cite: pOC2 CRISPIE-Halo-Homer1 KI was a gift from Harold MacGillavry (Addgene plasmid # 183446 ; http://n2t.net/addgene:183446 ; RRID:Addgene_183446)
